>Addgene plasmid #105161 | pFA6a-GBP-RFP-hphMX6 | addgene full sequence | sequence record 203265 | Addgene NGS Result
ACATACGATTTAGGTGACACTATAGAACGCGGCCGCCAGCTGAAGCTTCGTACGCTGCAGGTCGACGGAT
CCCCGGGTTAATTAACATGGCCGATGTGCAGCTGGTGGAGTCTGGGGGAGCCTTGGTGCAGCCGGGGGGG
TCTCTGAGACTCTCCTGTGCAGCCTCTGGATTCCCCGTCAATCGCTATAGTATGAGGTGGTACCGCCAGG
CTCCAGGGAAGGAGCGCGAGTGGGTCGCGGGTATGAGTAGTGCTGGTGATCGTTCAAGTTATGAAGACTC
CGTGAAGGGCCGATTCACCATCTCCAGAGACGACGCCAGGAATACGGTGTATCTGCAAATGAACAGCCTG
AAACCTGAGGACACGGCCGTGTATTACTGTAATGTCAATGTGGGCTTTGAGTACTGGGGCCAGGGGACCC
AGGTCACCGTCTCCTCAAGGAATTCGATATCAAGCTTATCGATACCGTCGACGGTACCGCGGGCCCGGGA
TCCACCGGTCGACATGGCCTCCTCCGAGGACGTCATCAAGGAGTTCATGCGCTTCAAGGTGCGCATGGAG
GGCTCCGTGAACGGCCACGAGTTCGAGATCGAGGGCGAGGGCGAGGGCCGCCCCTACGAGGGCACCCAGA
CCGCCAAGCTGAAGGTGACCAAGGGCGGCCCCCTGCCCTTCGCCTGGGACATCCTGTCCCCTCAGTTCCA
GTACGGCTCCAAGGCCTACGTGAAGCACCCCGCCGACATCCCCGACTACTTGAAGCTGTCCTTCCCCGAG
GGCTTCAAGTGGGAGCGCGTGATGAACTTCGAGGACGGCGGCGTGGTGACCGTGACCCAGGACTCCTCCC
TGCAGGACGGCGAGTTCATCTACAAGGTGAAGCTGCGCGGCACCAACTTCCCCTCCGACGGCCCCGTAAT
GCAGAAGAAGACCATGGGCTGGGAGGCCTCCACCGAGCGGATGTACCCCGAGGACGGCGCCCTGAAGGGC
GAGATCAAGATGAGGCTGAAGCTGAAGGACGGCGGCCACTACGACGCCGAGGTCAAGACCACCTACATGG
CCAAGAAGCCCGTGCAGCTGCCCGGCGCCTACAAGACCGACATCAAGCTGGACATCACCTCCCACAACGA
GGACTACACCATCGTGGAACAGTACGAGCGCGCCGAGGGCCGCCACTCCACCGGCGCCGGCCTGTACAAG
TAAGGCGCGCCACTTCTAAATAAGCGAATTTCTTATGATTTATGATTTTTATTATTAAATAAGTTATAAA
AAAAATAAGTGTATACAAATTTTAAAGTGACTCTTAGGTTTTAAAACGAAAATTCTTATTCTTGAGTAAC
TCTTTCCTGTAGGTCAGGTTGCTTTCTCAGGTATAGTATGAGGTCGCTCTTATTGACCACACCTCTACCG
GCAGATCCGCTAGGGATAACAGGGTAATATAGATCTGTTTAGCTTGCCTCGTCCCCGCCGGGTCACCCGG
CCAGCGACATGGAGGCCCAGAATACCCTCCTTGACAGTCTTGACGTGCGCAGCTCAGGGGCATGATGTGA
CTGTCGCCCGTACATTTAGCCCATACATCCCCATGTATAATCATTTGCATCCATACATTTTGATGGCCGC
ACGGCGCGAAGCAAAAATTACGGCTCCTCGCTGCGGACCTGCGAGCAGGGAAACGCTCCCCTCACAGACG
CGTTGAATTGTCCCCACGCCGCGCCCCTGTAGAGAAATATAAAAGGTTAGGATTTGCCACTGAGGTTCTT
CTTTCATATACTTCCTTTTAAAATCTTGCTAGGATACAGTTCTCACATCACATCCGAACATAAACAACCA
TGGGTAAAAAGCCTGAACTCACCGCGACGTCTGTCGAGAAGTTTCTGATCGAAAAGTTCGACAGCGTCTC
CGACCTGATGCAGCTCTCGGAGGGCGAAGAATCTCGTGCTTTCAGCTTCGATGTAGGAGGGCGTGGATAT
GTCCTGCGGGTAAATAGCTGCGCCGATGGTTTCTACAAAGATCGTTATGTTTATCGGCACTTTGCATCGG
CCGCGCTCCCGATTCCGGAAGTGCTTGACATTGGGGAATTCAGCGAGAGCCTGACCTATTGCATCTCCCG
CCGTGCACAGGGTGTCACGTTGCAAGACCTGCCTGAAACCGAACTGCCCGCTGTTCTGCAGCCGGTCGCG
GAGGCCATGGATGCGATCGCTGCGGCCGATCTTAGCCAGACGAGCGGGTTCGGCCCATTCGGACCGCAAG
GAATCGGTCAATACACTACATGGCGTGATTTCATATGCGCGATTGCTGATCCCCATGTGTATCACTGGCA
AACTGTGATGGACGACACCGTCAGTGCGTCCGTCGCGCAGGCTCTCGATGAGCTGATGCTTTGGGCCGAG
GACTGCCCCGAAGTCCGGCACCTCATGCACGCGGATTTCGGCTCCAACAATGTCCTGACGGACAATGGCC
GCATAACAGCGGTCATTGACTGGAGCGAGGCGATGTTCGGGGATTCCCAATACGAGGTCGCCAACATCTT
CTTCTGGAGGCCGTGGTTGGCTTGTATGGAGCAGCAGACGCGCTACTTCGAGCGGAGGCATCCGGAGCTT
GCAGGATCGCCGCGGCTCCGGGCGTATATGCTCCGCATTGGTCTTGACCAACTCTATCAGAGCTTGGTTG
ACGGCAATTTCGATGATGCAGCTTGGGCGCAGGGTCGATGCGACGCAATCGTCCGATCCGGAGCCGGGAC
TGTCGGGCGTACACAAATCGCCCGCAGAAGCGCGGCCGTCTGGACCGATGGCTGTGTAGAAGTACTCGCC
GATAGTGGAAACCGACGCCCCAGCACTCGTCCGAGGGCAAAGGAATAATCAGTACTGACAATAAAAAGAT
TCTTGTTTTCAAGAACTTGTCATTTGTATAGTTTTTTTATATTGTAGTTGTTCTATTTTAATCAAATGTT
AGCGTGATTTATATTTTTTTTCGCCTCGACATCATCTGCCCAGATGCGAAGTTAAGTGCGCAGAAAGTAA
TATCATGCGTCAATCGTATGTGAATGCTGGTCGCTATACTGCTGTCGATTCGATACTAACGCCGCCATCC
AGTGTTTAAACGAGCTCGAATTCATCGATGATATCAGATCCACTAGTGGCCTATGCGGCCGCGGATCTGC
CGGTCTCCCTATAGTGAGTCGTATTAATTTCGATAAGCCAGGTTAACCTGCATTAATGAATCGGCCAACG
CGCGGGGAGAGGCGGTTTGCGTATTGGGCGCTCTTCCGCTTCCTCGCTCACTGACTCGCTGCGCTCGGTC
GTTCGGCTGCGGCGAGCGGTATCAGCTCACTCAAAGGCGGTAATACGGTTATCCACAGAATCAGGGGATA
ACGCAGGAAAGAACATGTGAGCAAAAGGCCAGCAAAAGGCCAGGAACCGTAAAAAGGCCGCGTTGCTGGC
GTTTTTCCATAGGCTCCGCCCCCCTGACGAGCATCACAAAAATCGACGCTCAAGTCAGAGGTGGCGAAAC
CCGACAGGACTATAAAGATACCAGGCGTTTCCCCCTGGAAGCTCCCTCGTGCGCTCTCCTGTTCCGACCC
TGCCGCTTACCGGATACCTGTCCGCCTTTCTCCCTTCGGGAAGCGTGGCGCTTTCTCATAGCTCACGCTG
TAGGTATCTCAGTTCGGTGTAGGTCGTTCGCTCCAAGCTGGGCTGTGTGCACGAACCCCCCGTTCAGCCC
GACCGCTGCGCCTTATCCGGTAACTATCGTCTTGAGTCCAACCCGGTAAGACACGACTTATCGCCACTGG
CAGCAGCCACTGGTAACAGGATTAGCAGAGCGAGGTATGTAGGCGGTGCTACAGAGTTCTTGAAGTGGTG
GCCTAACTACGGCTACACTAGAAGAACAGTATTTGGTATCTGCGCTCTGCTGAAGCCAGTTACCTTCGGA
AAAAGAGTTGGTAGCTCTTGATCCGGCAAACAAACCACCGCTGGTAGCGGTGGTTTTTTTGTTTGCAAGC
AGCAGATTACGCGCAGAAAAAAAGGATCTCAAGAAGATCCTTTGATCTTTTCTACGGGGTCTGACGCTCA
GTGGAACGAAAACTCACGTTAAGGGATTTTGGTCATGAGATTATCAAAAAGGATCTTCACCTAGATCCTT
TTAAATTAAAAATGAAGTTTTAAATCAATCTAAAGTATATATGAGTAAACTTGGTCTGACAGTTACCAAT
GCTTAATCAGTGAGGCACCTATCTCAGCGATCTGTCTATTTCGTTCATCCATAGTTGCCTGACTCCCCGT
CGTGTAGATAACTACGATACGGGAGGGCTTACCATCTGGCCCCAGTGCTGCAATGATACCGCGAGACCCA
CGCTCACCGGCTCCAGATTTATCAGCAATAAACCAGCCAGCCGGAAGGGCCGAGCGCAGAAGTGGTCCTG
CAACTTTATCCGCCTCCATCCAGTCTATTAATTGTTGCCGGGAAGCTAGAGTAAGTAGTTCGCCAGTTAA
TAGTTTGCGCAACGTTGTTGCCATTGCTACAGGCATCGTGGTGTCACGCTCGTCGTTTGGTATGGCTTCA
TTCAGCTCCGGTTCCCAACGATCAAGGCGAGTTACATGATCCCCCATGTTGTGCAAAAAAGCGGTTAGCT
CCTTCGGTCCTCCGATCGTTGTCAGAAGTAAGTTGGCCGCAGTGTTATCACTCATGGTTATGGCAGCACT
GCATAATTCTCTTACTGTCATGCCATCCGTAAGATGCTTTTCTGTGACTGGTGAGTACTCAACCAAGTCA
TTCTGAGAATAGTGTATGCGGCGACCGAGTTGCTCTTGCCCGGCGTCAATACGGGATAATACCGCGCCAC
ATAGCAGAACTTTAAAAGTGCTCATCATTGGAAAACGTTCTTCGGGGCGAAAACTCTCAAGGATCTTACC
GCTGTTGAGATCCAGTTCGATGTAACCCACTCGTGCACCCAACTGATCTTCAGCATCTTTTACTTTCACC
AGCGTTTCTGGGTGAGCAAAAACAGGAAGGCAAAATGCCGCAAAAAAGGGAATAAGGGCGACACGGAAAT
GTTGAATACTCATACTCTTCCTTTTTCAATATTATTGAAGCATTTATCAGGGTTATTGTCTCATGAGCGG
ATACATATTTGAATGTATTTAGAAAAATAAACAAATAGGGGTTCCGCGCACATTTCCCCGAAAAGTGCCA
CCTGACGTCTAAGAAACCATTATTATCATGACATTAACCTATAAAAATAGGCGTATCACGAGGCCCTTTC
GTCTCGCGCGTTTCGGTGATGACGGTGAAAACCTCTGACACATGCAGCTCCCGGAGACGGTCACAGCTTG
TCTGTAAGCGGATGCCGGGAGCAGACAAGCCCGTCAGGGCGCGTCAGCGGGTGTTGGCGGGTGTCGGGGC
TGGCTTAACTATGCGGCATCAGAGCAGATTGTACTGAGAGTGCACCATATGGACATATTGTCGTTAGAAC
GCGGCTACAATTAATACATAACCTTATGTATCATAC
Features (pLannotate 1.2.2; 15 found; start..end, strand, type, name):
      8..26      +  promoter       SP6 promoter: promoter for bacteriophage SP6 RNA polymerase
     96..437     +  CDS            GFP nanobody: GFP-binding fragment of a single-chain camelid antibody (Rothbauer et al., 2008)
    438..472     +  misc_feature   MCS (fragment): pBluescript multiple cloning site
    467..499     +  misc_feature   MCS (fragment): multiple cloning site
    504..1178    +  CDS            mRFP1: mRFP1 is a basic (constitutively fluorescent) red fluorescent protein published in 2002, derived from Discosoma sp.. It is reported to be a somewhat slowly-maturing monomer with low acid sensitivity.
   1214..1401    +  terminator     ADH1 terminator: S. cerevisiae ADH1; transcription terminator for the S. cerevisiae alcohol dehydrogenase 1 (ADH1) gene
   1476..3051    +  gene           hphMX6: yeast selectable marker conferring hygromycin resistance
   2854..3051    +  terminator     TEF terminator: Ashbya gossypii TEF terminator
   3158..3176    -  promoter       T7 promoter: promoter for bacteriophage T7 RNA polymerase
   3198..3251    -  CDS            lacI (fragment): lac repressor; lacI; The lac repressor binds to the lac operator to inhibit transcription in E. coli. This inhibition can be relieved by adding lactose or isopropyl-β-D-thiogalactopyranoside (IPTG).
   3434..4022    -  rep_origin     ori: high-copy-number ColE1/pMB1/pBR322/pUC origin of replication
   4193..5053    -  CDS            AmpR: β-lactamase; bla; confers resistance to ampicillin, carbenicillin, and related antibiotics
   5054..5158    -  promoter       AmpR promoter: bla
   5253..5288    +  CDS            rop (fragment): Rop protein, which maintains plasmids at low copy number; rop
   5390..5441    +  misc_feature   bom (fragment): basis of mobility region from pBR322
