[The description below was written by a language model from this plasmid's Addgene catalogue record and pLannotate feature annotations shown in this document.]
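Description:
pFA6a-GBP-RFP-hphMX6 is a yeast gene-targeting template plasmid built on the pFA6a backbone. The sequenced record is about 5.5 kb. It is maintained in E. coli through a high-copy ColE1/pUC-type origin and an ampicillin resistance gene (β-lactamase with its own promoter). No yeast replication origin is annotated, consistent with its role as a source of an integrating cassette rather than an episomal expression vector. SP6 and T7 phage promoters flank the module region, and small fragments annotated as lacI, rop and bom appear to be backbone remnants.

The payload is a C-terminal tagging module. A GFP-binding protein (GBP), the GFP-recognising fragment of a single-chain camelid antibody, is joined through a short linker derived from multiple cloning site sequence to the monomeric red fluorescent protein mRFP1. This is followed by the S. cerevisiae ADH1 transcription terminator. No promoter is annotated upstream of the GBP-mRFP1 reading frame, which fits a design in which the tag is fused in frame to the 3′ end of a chromosomal gene and expressed from that gene's own promoter. The tag was cloned between PacI and AscI sites, both of which are retained. Downstream lies the hphMX6 marker, ending in the Ashbya gossypii TEF terminator, which confers hygromycin resistance for selecting yeast integrants.

The stated purpose is yeast gene targeting, and the associated study concerns fission yeast cytokinesis. A protein tagged with GBP-mRFP1 can be visualised in red and can also bind GFP-fused proteins in the same cell. That property is commonly used to tether or relocalise GFP-tagged partners, although the record does not spell out this application.
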