Addgene plasmid #105161: pFA6a-GBP-RFP-hphMX6
Purpose: Yeast gene targeting
Depositing lab: Jian-Qiu Wu. Depositing organization: Ohio State University. Publication: Regulation of Rho-GEF Rgf3 by the arrestin Art1 in fission yeast cytokinesis. Davidson R, Laporte D, Wu JQ. Mol Biol Cell. 2015 Feb 1;26(3):453-66. doi: 10.1091/mbc.E14-07-1252. Epub 2014 Dec 3. PubMed 25473118.
Backbone
  Vector backbone: pFA6a
  Backbone size w/o insert (bp): 4170
  Vector type: Bacterial Expression, Yeast Expression
  Selectable markers: Hygromycin
Growth in bacteria
  Bacterial resistance: Ampicillin, 100 μg/mL
  Growth temperature: 37°C
  Growth strain: DH5alpha
  Copy number: High Copy
Gene/Insert
  Gene/Insert name: GBP-RFP-hphMX6 (alt names: GFP binding protein; RFP)
  Tag / fusion protein: GBP-RFP (C terminal on insert)
  Cloning method: Restriction Enzyme; 5′ cloning site PacI (not destroyed); 3′ cloning site AscI (not destroyed)
Terms and licenses: Academic/Nonprofit Terms; Industry Terms: Not Available to Industry
Depositor comments: The sizes of backbone and inserts are approximate, and do not include the selectable marker.
How to cite: pFA6a-GBP-RFP-hphMX6 was a gift from Jian-Qiu Wu (Addgene plasmid # 105161 ; http://n2t.net/addgene:105161 ; RRID:Addgene_105161)
